Addgene plasmid #13769: pCALNL-DsRed
Purpose: Cre recombinase-dependent expression of DsRed, i.e. DsRed is only expressed in the presence of Cre due to a transcriptional stop in between the loxP sites.
Depositing lab: Connie Cepko. Depositing organization: Harvard Medical School. Publication: Controlled expression of transgenes introduced by in vivo electroporation. Matsuda T, Cepko CL. Proc Natl Acad Sci U S A. 2007 Jan 16;104(3):1027-32. doi: 10.1073/pnas.0610155104 PubMed 17209010.
Backbone
  Vector backbone: pCAGEN
  Backbone size w/o insert (bp): 6072
  Vector type: Mammalian Expression, Cre/Lox ; Flp/FRT
  Selectable markers: Neomycin (select with G418)
Growth in bacteria
  Bacterial resistance: Ampicillin, 100 μg/mL
  Growth temperature: 37°C
  Growth strain: DH5alpha
  Copy number: High Copy
Gene/Insert
  Gene/Insert name: DsRed2 (alt names: DsRed; red fluorescent protein)
  Species: Discosoma sp
  Insert size (bp): 728
  Promoter: CAG
  Cloning method: Restriction Enzyme; 5′ cloning site EcoRI (not destroyed); 3′ cloning site NotI (not destroyed)
  Sequencing primers: 5′ pCAG-F
Resource information
  A portion of this plasmid was derived from a plasmid made by: This vector is derived from pCALNL5 (Kanegae et al. NAR 23, 3816-3821 (1995)) obtained from Dr. Saito I (Univ. of Tokyo). DsRed was from pDsRed2-N1 (Clontech).
Terms and licenses: Academic/Nonprofit Terms; Industry Terms: Not Available to Industry
Depositor comments: Cre recombinase-dependent inducible expression vector. DsRed is expressed only in the presence of Cre.
How to cite: pCALNL-DsRed was a gift from Connie Cepko (Addgene plasmid # 13769 ; http://n2t.net/addgene:13769 ; RRID:Addgene_13769)
