[The description below was written by a language model from this plasmid's Addgene catalogue record and pLannotate feature annotations shown in this document.]
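Description:
pCALNL-DsRed is a Cre-dependent mammalian expression plasmid built on the pCAGEN backbone and derived in part from the earlier pCALNL5 vector. It is about 6.8 kb according to the sequenced record and is propagated in E. coli as a high-copy plasmid through a ColE1/pUC-type origin, with ampicillin selection provided by the β-lactamase gene. An SV40 origin of replication is also annotated in the backbone, alongside remnants of lac regulatory sequence that have no evident role in the design.

Expression is driven by the CAG promoter, annotated here as the CMV immediate-early enhancer, the chicken β-actin promoter and a chimeric β-actin/β-globin intron. Immediately downstream sits a floxed stop cassette: two loxP sites in the same orientation flank a neomycin phosphotransferase coding sequence, a short bleomycin-resistance gene fragment and an SV40 polyadenylation signal. In the unrecombined state, transcripts from CAG encode neo and terminate at this poly(A) signal, so the downstream DsRed2 reading frame is not expressed; this arrangement also accounts for the G418 selectable marker listed in the record. When Cre is present, it excises the sequence between the loxP sites, placing the DsRed2 coding sequence (a Discosoma red fluorescent protein taken from a commercial DsRed2 vector and cloned between EcoRI and NotI) directly under CAG control, with a rabbit β-globin polyadenylation signal terminating the message. The catalogue also lists Flp/FRT under vector type, but no FRT sites appear in the feature table.

The plasmid serves as a red fluorescent reporter of Cre activity. The associated publication concerns controlled expression of transgenes introduced by in vivo electroporation, consistent with its use alongside Cre-expressing plasmids to restrict labelling.
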