Features (pLannotate 1.2.2; 23 found; start..end, strand, type, name):
      4..383     +  enhancer       CMV enhancer: human cytomegalovirus immediate early enhancer
    385..661     +  promoter       chicken β-actin promoter: No description available
    662..1678    +  intron         chimeric intron: chimera between introns from chicken β-actin and rabbit β-globin
   1753..1786    +  protein_bind   loxP: Cre-mediated recombination occurs in the 8-bp core sequence (GCATACAT). Cre recombinase
   1836..2627    +  CDS            neo: KKA2_KLEPN - Also known as kan, nptII. Experimental evidence at protein level: Swiss-Prot protein existence level 1. Resistance to kanamycin, neomycin, paromomycin, ribostamycin, butirosin and gentamicin B. From Klebsiella pneumoniae.
   2651..2803    +  CDS            ble (fragment): BLE_KLEPN - Experimental evidence at protein level: Swiss-Prot protein existence level 1. Binding protein with a strong affinity to the bleomycin family of antibiotics. Binds to CL990; an antimitotic-antibiotic compound. From Klebsiella pneumoniae.
   2810..2944    +  polyA_signal   SV40 poly(A) signal: SV40 polyadenylation signal
   2958..2991    +  protein_bind   loxP: Cre-mediated recombination occurs in the 8-bp core sequence (GCATACAT). Cre recombinase
   3019..3055    +  misc_feature   MCS (fragment): multiple cloning site
   3069..3746    +  CDS            DsRed2: improved tetrameric variant of DsRed fluorescent protein mammalian codon-optimized
   3754..3825    +  CDS            HBB (fragment): HBB_PONPY - Experimental evidence at transcript level: Swiss-Prot protein existence level 2. Involved in oxygen transport from the lung to the various peripheral tissues. From Pongo pygmaeus (Bornean orangutan).
   3896..3951    +  polyA_signal   β-globin poly(A) signal: rabbit β-globin polyadenylation signal (Gil and Proudfoot, 1987)
   4336..4352    -  protein_bind   lac operator: The lac repressor binds to the lac operator to inhibit transcription in E. coli. This inhibition can be relieved by adding lactose or isopropyl-β-D-thiogalactopyranoside (IPTG). lac repressor encoded by lacI
   4360..4390    -  promoter       lac promoter: promoter for the E. coli lac operon
   4405..4426    -  protein_bind   CAP binding site: CAP binding activates transcription in the presence of cAMP. E. coli catabolite activator protein
   4439..4478    -  CDS            lacI (fragment): lac repressor; lacI; The lac repressor binds to the lac operator to inhibit transcription in E. coli. This inhibition can be relieved by adding lactose or isopropyl-β-D-thiogalactopyranoside (IPTG).
   4485..4507    +  promoter       SV40 promoter (fragment): SV40 enhancer and early promoter
   4511..4645    +  rep_origin     SV40 ori: SV40 origin of replication
   4665..4799    +  polyA_signal   SV40 poly(A) signal: SV40 polyadenylation signal
   4801..4855    -  CDS            lacI (fragment): lac repressor; lacI; The lac repressor binds to the lac operator to inhibit transcription in E. coli. This inhibition can be relieved by adding lactose or isopropyl-β-D-thiogalactopyranoside (IPTG).
   5038..5626    -  rep_origin     ori: high-copy-number ColE1/pMB1/pBR322/pUC origin of replication
   5797..6657    -  CDS            AmpR: β-lactamase; bla; confers resistance to ampicillin, carbenicillin, and related antibiotics
   6658..6762    -  promoter       AmpR promoter: bla
>Addgene plasmid #13769 | pCALNL-DsRed | addgene full sequence | sequence record 489004 | Addgene NGS Result
GTCGACATTGATTATTGACTAGTTATTAATAGTAATCAATTACGGGGTCATTAGTTCATAGCCCATATAT
GGAGTTCCGCGTTACATAACTTACGGTAAATGGCCCGCCTGGCTGACCGCCCAACGACCCCCGCCCATTG
ACGTCAATAATGACGTATGTTCCCATAGTAACGCCAATAGGGACTTTCCATTGACGTCAATGGGTGGAGT
ATTTACGGTAAACTGCCCACTTGGCAGTACATCAAGTGTATCATATGCCAAGTACGCCCCCTATTGACGT
CAATGACGGTAAATGGCCCGCCTGGCATTATGCCCAGTACATGACCTTATGGGACTTTCCTACTTGGCAG
TACATCTACGTATTAGTCATCGCTATTACCATGGTCGAGGTGAGCCCCACGTTCTGCTTCACTCTCCCCA
TCTCCCCCCCCTCCCCACCCCCAATTTTGTATTTATTTATTTTTTAATTATTTTGTGCAGCGATGGGGGC
GGGGGGGGGGGGGGGCGCGCGCCAGGCGGGGCGGGGCGGGGCGAGGGGCGGGGCGGGGCGAGGCGGAGAG
GTGCGGCGGCAGCCAATCAGAGCGGCGCGCTCCGAAAGTTTCCTTTTATGGCGAGGCGGCGGCGGCGGCG
GCCCTATAAAAAGCGAAGCGCGCGGCGGGCGGGAGTCGCTGCGCGCTGCCTTCGCCCCGTGCCCCGCTCC
GCCGCCGCCTCGCGCCGCCCGCCCCGGCTCTGACTGACCGCGTTACTCCCACAGGTGAGCGGGCGGGACG
GCCCTTCTCCTCCGGGCTGTAATTAGCGCTTGGTTTAATGACGGCTTGTTTCTTTTCTGTGGCTGCGTGA
AAGCCTTGAGGGGCTCCGGGAGGGCCCTTTGTGCGGGGGGAGCGGCTCGGGGGGTGCGTGCGTGTGTGTG
TGCGTGGGGAGCGCCGCGTGCGGCTCCGCGCTGCCCGGCGGCTGTGAGCGCTGCGGGCGCGGCGCGGGGC
TTTGTGCGCTCCGCAGTGTGCGCGAGGGGAGCGCGGCCGGGGGCGGTGCCCCGCGGTGCGGGGGGGGCTG
CGAGGGGAACAAAGGCTGCGTGCGGGGTGTGTGCGTGGGGGGGTGAGCAGGGGGTGTGGGCGCGTCGGTC
GGGCTGCAACCCCCCCTGCACCCCCCTCCCCGAGTTGCTGAGCACGGCCCGGCTTCGGGTGCGGGGCTCC
GTACGGGGCGTGGCGCGGGGCTCGCCGTGCCGGGCGGGGGGTGGCGGCAGGTGGGGGTGCCGGGCGGGGC
GGGGCCGCCTCGGGCCGGGGAGGGCTCGGGGGAGGGGCGCGGCGGCCCCCGGAGCGCCGGCGGCTGTCGA
GGCGCGGCGAGCCGCAGCCATTGCCTTTTATGGTAATCGTGCGAGAGGGCGCAGGGACTTCCTTTGTCCC
AAATCTGTGCGGAGCCGAAATCTGGGAGGCGCCGCCGCACCCCCTCTAGCGGGCGCGGGGCGAAGCGGTG
CGGCGCCGGCAGGAAGGAAATGGGCGGGGAGGGCCTTCGTGCGTCGCCGCGCCGCCGTCCCCTTCTCCCT
CTCCAGCCTCGGGGCTGTCCGCGGGGGGACGGCTGCCTTCGGGGGGGACGGGGCAGGGCGGGGTTCGGCT
TCTGGCGTGTGACCGGCGGCTCTAGAGCCTCTGCTAACCATGTTCATGCCTTCTTCTTTTTCCTACAGCT
CCTGGGCAACGTGCTGGTTATTGTGCTGTCTCATCATTTTGGCAAAGAATTGATTAATTCGAGCGAACGC
GTATAACTTCGTATAGCATACATTATACGAAGTTATCTCGAGTCGGATTTGATCTGATCAAGAGACAGGA
TGAGGATCGTTTCGCATGATTGAACAAGATGGATTGCACGCAGGTTCTCCGGCCGCTTGGGTGGAGAGGC
TATTCGGCTATGACTGGGCACAACAGACAATCGGCTGCTCTGATGCCGCCGTGTTCCGGCTGTCAGCGCA
GGGGCGCCCGGTTCTTTTTGTCAAGACCGACCTGTCCGGTGCCCTGAATGAACTGCAGGACGAGGCAGCG
CGGCTATCGTGGCTGGCCACGACGGGCGTTCCTTGCGCAGCTGTGCTCGACGTTGTCACTGAAGCGGGAA
GGGACTGGCTGCTATTGGGCGAAGTGCCGGGGCAGGATCTCCTGTCATCTCACCTTGCTCCTGCCGAGAA
AGTATCCATCATGGCTGATGCAATGCGGCGGCTGCATACGCTTGATCCGGCTACCTGCCCATTCGACCAC
CAAGCGAAACATCGCATCGAGCGAGCACGTACTCGGATGGAAGCCGGTCTTGTCGATCAGGATGATCTGG
ACGAAGAGCATCAGGGGCTCGCGCCAGCCGAACTGTTCGCCAGGCTCAAGGCGCGCATGCCCGACGGCGA
GGATCTCGTCGTGACCCATGGCGATGCCTGCTTGCCGAATATCATGGTGGAAAATGGCCGCTTTTCTGGA
TTCATCGACTGTGGCCGGCTGGGTGTGGCGGACCGCTATCAGGACATAGCGTTGGCTACCCGTGATATTG
CTGAAGAGCTTGGCGGCGAATGGGCTGACCGCTTCCTCGTGCTTTACGGTATCGCCGCTCCCGATTCGCA
GCGCATCGCCTTCTATCGCCTTCTTGACGAGTTCTTCTGAGCGGGACTCTGGGGTTCGAAATGACCGACC
AAGCGACGCCCAACCTGCCATCACGAGATTTCGATTCCACCGCCGCCTTCTATGAAAGGTTGGGCTTCGG
AATCGTTTTCCGGGACGCCGGCTGGATGATCCTCCAGCGCGGGGATCTCATGCTGGAGTTCTTCGCCCAC
CCCATCGATAACTTGTTTATTGCAGCTTATAATGGTTACAAATAAAGCAATAGCATCACAAATTTCACAA
ATAAAGCATTTTTTTCACTGCATTCTAGTTGTGGTTTGTCCAAACTCATCAATGTATCTTATCATGTCTG
GATCAATCCGAACGCGTATAACTTCGTATAGCATACATTATACGAAGTTATCTCGAGTCGCTCGGTACGA
TTTAAATTGAATTCTGCAGTCGACGGTACCGCGGGCCCGGGATCCACCGGTCGCCACCATGGCCTCCTCC
GAGAACGTCATCACCGAGTTCATGCGCTTCAAGGTGCGCATGGAGGGCACCGTGAACGGCCACGAGTTCG
AGATCGAGGGCGAGGGCGAGGGCCGCCCCTACGAGGGCCACAACACCGTGAAGCTGAAGGTGACCAAGGG
CGGCCCCCTGCCCTTCGCCTGGGACATCCTGTCCCCCCAGTTCCAGTACGGCTCCAAGGTGTACGTGAAG
CACCCCGCCGACATCCCCGACTACAAGAAGCTGTCCTTCCCCGAGGGCTTCAAGTGGGAGCGCGTGATGA
ACTTCGAGGACGGCGGCGTGGCGACCGTGACCCAGGACTCCTCCCTGCAGGACGGCTGCTTCATCTACAA
GGTGAAGTTCATCGGCGTGAACTTCCCCTCCGACGGCCCCGTGATGCAGAAGAAGACCATGGGCTGGGAG
GCCTCCACCGAGCGCCTGTACCCCCGCGACGGCGTGCTGAAGGGCGAGACCCACAAGGCCCTGAAGCTGA
AGGACGGCGGCCACTACCTGGTGGAGTTCAAGTCCATCTACATGGCCAAGAAGCCCGTGCAGCTGCCCGG
CTACTACTACGTGGACGCCAAGCTGGACATCACCTCCCACAACGAGGACTACACCATCGTGGAGCAGTAC
GAGCGCACCGAGGGCCGCCACCACCTGTTCCTGTAGCGGCCGCACTCCTCAGGTGCAGGCTGCCTATCAG
AAGGTGGTGGCTGGTGTGGCCAATGCCCTGGCTCACAAATACCACTGAGATCTTTTTCCCTCTGCCAAAA
ATTATGGGGACATCATGAAGCCCCTTGAGCATCTGACTTCTGGCTAATAAAGGAAATTTATTTTCATTGC
AATAGTGTGTTGGAATTTTTTGTGTCTCTCACTCGGAAGGACATATGGGAGGGCAAATCATTTAAAACAT
CAGAATGAGTATTTGGTTTAGAGTTTGGCAACATATGCCCATATGCTGGCTGCCATGAACAAAGGTTGGC
TATAAAGAGGTCATCAGTATATGAAACAGCCCCCTGCTGTCCATTCCTTATTCCATAGAAAAGCCTTGAC
TTGAGGTTAGATTTTTTTTATATTTTGTTTTGTGTTATTTTTTTCTTTAACATCCCTAAAATTTTCCTTA
CATGTTTTACTAGCCAGATTTTTCCTCCTCTCCTGACTACTCCCAGTCATAGCTGTCCCTCTTCTCTTAT
GGAGATCCCTCGACCTGCAGCCCAAGCTTGGCGTAATCATGGTCATAGCTGTTTCCTGTGTGAAATTGTT
ATCCGCTCACAATTCCACACAACATACGAGCCGGAAGCATAAAGTGTAAAGCCTGGGGTGCCTAATGAGT
GAGCTAACTCACATTAATTGCGTTGCGCTCACTGCCCGCTTTCCAGTCGGGAAACCTGTCGTGCCAGCGG
ATCCGCATCTCAATTAGTCAGCAACCATAGTCCCGCCCCTAACTCCGCCCAGTTCCGCCCATTCTCCGCC
CCATGGCTGACTAATTTTTTTTATTTATGCAGAGGCCGAGGCCGCCTCGGCCTCTGAGCTATTCCAGAAG
TAGTGAGGAGGCTTTTTTGGAGGCCTAGGCTTTTGCAAAAAGCTAACTTGTTTATTGCAGCTTATAATGG
TTACAAATAAAGCAATAGCATCACAAATTTCACAAATAAAGCATTTTTTTCACTGCATTCTAGTTGTGGT
TTGTCCAAACTCATCAATGTATCTTATCATGTCTGGATCCGCTGCATTAATGAATCGGCCAACGCGCGGG
GAGAGGCGGTTTGCGTATTGGGCGCTCTTCCGCTTCCTCGCTCACTGACTCGCTGCGCTCGGTCGTTCGG
CTGCGGCGAGCGGTATCAGCTCACTCAAAGGCGGTAATACGGTTATCCACAGAATCAGGGGATAACGCAG
GAAAGAACATGTGAGCAAAAGGCCAGCAAAAGGCCAGGAACCGTAAAAAGGCCGCGTTGCTGGCGTTTTT
CCATAGGCTCCGCCCCCCTGACGAGCATCACAAAAATCGACGCTCAAGTCAGAGGTGGCGAAACCCGACA
GGACTATAAAGATACCAGGCGTTTCCCCCTGGAAGCTCCCTCGTGCGCTCTCCTGTTCCGACCCTGCCGC
TTACCGGATACCTGTCCGCCTTTCTCCCTTCGGGAAGCGTGGCGCTTTCTCATAGCTCACGCTGTAGGTA
TCTCAGTTCGGTGTAGGTCGTTCGCTCCAAGCTGGGCTGTGTGCACGAACCCCCCGTTCAGCCCGACCGC
TGCGCCTTATCCGGTAACTATCGTCTTGAGTCCAACCCGGTAAGACACGACTTATCGCCACTGGCAGCAG
CCACTGGTAACAGGATTAGCAGAGCGAGGTATGTAGGCGGTGCTACAGAGTTCTTGAAGTGGTGGCCTAA
CTACGGCTACACTAGAAGAACAGTATTTGGTATCTGCGCTCTGCTGAAGCCAGTTACCTTCGGAAAAAGA
GTTGGTAGCTCTTGATCCGGCAAACAAACCACCGCTGGTAGCGGTGGTTTTTTTGTTTGCAAGCAGCAGA
TTACGCGCAGAAAAAAAGGATCTCAAGAAGATCCTTTGATCTTTTCTACGGGGTCTGACGCTCAGTGGAA
CGAAAACTCACGTTAAGGGATTTTGGTCATGAGATTATCAAAAAGGATCTTCACCTAGATCCTTTTAAAT
TAAAAATGAAGTTTTAAATCAATCTAAAGTATATATGAGTAAACTTGGTCTGACAGTTACCAATGCTTAA
TCAGTGAGGCACCTATCTCAGCGATCTGTCTATTTCGTTCATCCATAGTTGCCTGACTCCCCGTCGTGTA
GATAACTACGATACGGGAGGGCTTACCATCTGGCCCCAGTGCTGCAATGATACCGCGAGACCCACGCTCA
CCGGCTCCAGATTTATCAGCAATAAACCAGCCAGCCGGAAGGGCCGAGCGCAGAAGTGGTCCTGCAACTT
TATCCGCCTCCATCCAGTCTATTAATTGTTGCCGGGAAGCTAGAGTAAGTAGTTCGCCAGTTAATAGTTT
GCGCAACGTTGTTGCCATTGCTACAGGCATCGTGGTGTCACGCTCGTCGTTTGGTATGGCTTCATTCAGC
TCCGGTTCCCAACGATCAAGGCGAGTTACATGATCCCCCATGTTGTGCAAAAAAGCGGTTAGCTCCTTCG
GTCCTCCGATCGTTGTCAGAAGTAAGTTGGCCGCAGTGTTATCACTCATGGTTATGGCAGCACTGCATAA
TTCTCTTACTGTCATGCCATCCGTAAGATGCTTTTCTGTGACTGGTGAGTACTCAACCAAGTCATTCTGA
GAATAGTGTATGCGGCGACCGAGTTGCTCTTGCCCGGCGTCAATACGGGATAATACCGCGCCACATAGCA
GAACTTTAAAAGTGCTCATCATTGGAAAACGTTCTTCGGGGCGAAAACTCTCAAGGATCTTACCGCTGTT
GAGATCCAGTTCGATGTAACCCACTCGTGCACCCAACTGATCTTCAGCATCTTTTACTTTCACCAGCGTT
TCTGGGTGAGCAAAAACAGGAAGGCAAAATGCCGCAAAAAAGGGAATAAGGGCGACACGGAAATGTTGAA
TACTCATACTCTTCCTTTTTCAATATTATTGAAGCATTTATCAGGGTTATTGTCTCATGAGCGGATACAT
ATTTGAATGTATTTAGAAAAATAAACAAATAGGGGTTCCGCGCACATTTCCCCGAAAAGTGCCACCTGG
