>Addgene plasmid #13769 | pCALNL-DsRed | addgene partial sequence | sequence record 21302 | 13769 with Bglob-pA-R
ATTGGCCACACCAGCCACCACCTTCTGATAGGCAGCCTGCACCTGAGGAGTGCGGCCGCTACAGGAACAG
GTGGTGGCGGCCCTCGGTGCGCTCGTACTGCTCCACGATGGTGTAGTCCTCGTTGTGGGAGGTGATGTCC
AGCTTGGCGTCCACGTAGTAGTAGCCGGGCAGCTGCACGGGCTTCTTGGCCATGTAGATGGACTTGAACT
CCACCAGGTAGTGGCCGCCGTCCTTCAGCTTCAGGGCCTTGTGGGTCTCGCCCTTCAGCACGCCGTCGCG
GGGGTACAGGCGCTCGGTGGAGGCCTCCCAGCCCATGGTCTTCTTCTGCATCACGGGGCCGTCGGAGGGG
AAGTTCACGCCGATGAACTTCACCTTGTAGATGAAGCAGCCGTCCTGCAGGGAGGAGTCCTGGGTCACGG
TCGCCACGCCGCCGTCCTCGAAGTTCATCACGCGCTCCCACTTGAAGCCCTCGGGGAAGGACAGCTTCTT
GTAGTCGGGGATGTCGGCGGGGTGCTTCACGTACACCTTGGAGCCGTACTGGAACTGGGGGGACAGGATG
TCCCAGGCGAAGGGCAGGGGGCCGCCCTTGGTCACCTTCAGCTTCACGGTGTTGTGGCCCTCGTAGGGGC
GGCCCTCGCCCTCGCCCTCGATCTCGAACTCGTGGCCGTTCACGGTGCCCTCCATGCGCACCTTGAAGCG
CATGAACTCGGTGATGACGTTCTCGGAGGAGGCCATGGTGGCGACCGGTGGATCCCGGGCCCGCGGTACC
GTCGACTGCAGAATTCAATTTAAATCGTACCGAGCGACTCGAGATAACTTCGTATAATGTATGCTATACG
AAGTTATACGCGTTCGGATTGATCCAGACATGATAAGATACATTGATGAGTTTGGACAAACCACAACTAG
AATGCAGTGAAAAAAATGCTTTATTTGTGAAATTTGTGATGCTATTGCTTTATTTGTAACCATTA
