>Addgene plasmid #13769 | pCALNL-DsRed | addgene partial sequence | sequence record 107299 | pCAG-F 5'-GCAACGTGCTGGTTATTGTG-3'
AAGAATTGATTAATTCGAGCGAACGCGTATAACTTCGTATAGCATACATTATACGAAGTTATCTCGAGTC
GGATTTGATCTGATCAAGAGACAGGATGAGGATCGTTTCGCATGATTGAACAAGATGGATTGCACGCAGG
TTCTCCGGCCGCTTGGGTGGAGAGGCTATTCGGCTATGACTGGGCACAACAGACAATCGGCTGCTCTGAT
GCCGCCGTGTTCCGGCTGTCAGCGCAGGGGCGCCCGGTTCTTTTTGTCAAGACCGACCTGTCCGGTGCCC
TGAATGAACTGCAGGACGAGGCAGCGCGGCTATCGTGGCTGGCCACGACGGGCGTTCCTTGCGCAGCTGT
GCTCGACGTTGTCACTGAAGCGGGAAGGGACTGGCTGCTATTGGGCGAAGTGCCGGGGCAGGATCTCCTG
TCATCTCACCTTGCTCCTGCCGAGAAAGTATCCATCATGGCTGATGCAATGCGGCGGCTGCATACGCTTG
ATCCGGCTACCTGCCCATTCGACCACCAAGCGAAACATCGCATCGAGCGAGCACGTACTCGGATGGAAGC
CGGTCTTGTCGATCAGGATGATCTGGACGAAGAGCATCAGGGGCTCGCGCCAGCCGAACTGTTCGCCAGG
CTCAAGGCGCGCATGCCCGACGGCGAGGATCTCGTCGTGACCCATGGCGATGCCTGCTTGCCGAATATCA
TGGTGGAAAATGGCCGCTTTTCTGGATTCATCGACTGTGGCCGGCTGGGTGTGGCGGACCGCTATCAGGA
CATAGCGTTGGCTACCCGTGATATTGCTGAAGAGCTTGGCGGCGAATGGGCTGACCGCTTCCTCGTGCTT
TACGGTATCGCCGCTCCCGATTCGCAGCGCATCGCCTTCTATCGCCTTCTTGACGAGTTCTTCTGAGCGG
GACTCTGGGGTTCGAAATGACCGACCAAGCGACGCCCAACCTGCCATCACGAGATTTCGATTCCACCGCC
GCCTTCT
