>Addgene plasmid #13769 | pCALNL-DsRed | addgene partial sequence | sequence record 107300 | Bglob-pA-R 5'-ttttggcagagggaaaaaga-3'
TGTGAGCCAGGGCATTGGCCACACCAGCCACCACCTTCTGATAGGCAGCCTGCACCTGAGGAGTGCGGCC
GCTACAGGAACAGGTGGTGGCGGCCCTCGGTGCGCTCGTACTGCTCCACGATGGTGTAGTCCTCGTTGTG
GGAGGTGATGTCCAGCTTGGCGTCCACGTAGTAGTAGCCGGGCAGCTGCACGGGCTTCTTGGCCATGTAG
ATGGACTTGAACTCCACCAGGTAGTGGCCGCCGTCCTTCAGCTTCAGGGCCTTGTGGGTCTCGCCCTTCA
GCACGCCGTCGCGGGGGTACAGGCGCTCGGTGGAGGCCTCCCAGCCCATGGTCTTCTTCTGCATCACGGG
GCCGTCGGAGGGGAAGTTCACGCCGATGAACTTCACCTTGTAGATGAAGCAGCCGTCCTGCAGGGAGGAG
TCCTGGGTCACGGTCGCCACGCCGCCGTCCTCGAAGTTCATCACGCGCTCCCACTTGAAGCCCTCGGGGA
AGGACAGCTTCTTGTAGTCGGGGATGTCGGCGGGGTGCTTCACGTACACCTTGGAGCCGTACTGGAACTG
GGGGGACAGGATGTCCCAGGCGAAGGGCAGGGGGCCGCCCTTGGTCACCTTCAGCTTCACGGTGTTGTGG
CCCTCGTAGGGGCGGCCCTCGCCCTCGCCCTCGATCTCGAACTCGTGGCCGTTCACGGTGCCCTCCATGC
GCACCTTGAAGCGCATGAACTCGGTGATGACGTTCTCGGAGGAGGCCATGGTGGCGACCGGTGGATCCCG
GGCCCGCGGTACCGTCGACTGCAGAATTCAATTTAAATCGTACCGAGCGACTCGAGATAACTTCGTATAA
TGTATGCTATACGAAGTTATACGCGTTCGGATTGATCCAGACATGATAAGATACATTGATGAGTTTGGAC
AAACCACAACTAGAATGCAGTGAAAAAAATGCTTTATTTGTGAAATTTGTGATGCTATTGCTTTATTTGT
AACCATTATAAGCTGCAA
